Addgene plasmid #208127: AiP12082 - pAAV-AiE0371m-minBglobin-SYFP2-WPRE3-BGHpA (Alias: CN2082)
Purpose: Direct-expressing SYFP2 in astrocytes AAV Virus
Depositing lab: Allen Institute for Brain Science & Boaz Levi. Depositing organization: Allen Institute.
Backbone
  Vector backbone: rAAV
  Backbone manufacturer: Allen Institute for Brain Science
  Vector type: AAV
Growth in bacteria
  Bacterial resistance: Ampicillin, 100 μg/mL
  Growth temperature: 37°C
  Growth strain: NEB Stable
  Copy number: High Copy
Gene/Insert
  Gene/Insert name: SYFP2
  Species: Synthetic
  Insert size (bp): 720
  Mutation: NA
  Promoter: Beta Globin minimal promoter
  Cloning method: Gibson Cloning
Terms and licenses: Academic/Nonprofit Terms; Industry Terms: Not Available to Industry
Depositor comments: Funded by the Brain Initiative.
How to cite: AiP12082 - pAAV-AiE0371m-minBglobin-SYFP2-WPRE3-BGHpA (Alias: CN2082) was a gift from Allen Institute for Brain Science & Boaz Levi (Addgene plasmid # 208127 ; http://n2t.net/addgene:208127 ; RRID:Addgene_208127)
