[The description below was written by a language model from this plasmid's Addgene catalogue record and pLannotate feature annotations shown in this document.]
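Description:
AiP12082 - pAAV-AiE0371m-minBglobin-SYFP2-WPRE3-BGHpA (alias CN2082) is a 4.5 kb recombinant AAV transfer plasmid built on an rAAV backbone from the Allen Institute and intended for packaging into AAV particles that label astrocytes with a yellow fluorescent protein. In bacteria it is maintained by a high-copy ColE1/pUC-type origin and selected with ampicillin through the bla (AmpR) gene and its promoter. An f1 phage origin and small remnants of the pBR322 bom and rop regions are also present in the backbone. The recorded propagation strain is a recombination-deficient type commonly chosen to keep the repeat-rich ITRs intact.

The payload lies between AAV2 inverted terminal repeats, which provide the cis signals for genome replication and encapsidation. The right ITR is annotated in full, whereas the left one was detected only as two short fragments, which may reflect annotation or sequencing difficulty across this structured region. As the name indicates, an enhancer element designated AiE0371m sits upstream of a minimal beta-globin promoter. Neither is annotated in the feature table, but the unannotated stretch between the left ITR and the coding sequence is where they would be located. The minimal promoter has little activity of its own, so cell-type specificity is expected to come from the enhancer. This pair directly drives SYFP2, a rapidly maturing monomeric yellow fluorescent protein derived from Aequorea victoria. It is followed by WPRE3, a shortened woodchuck posttranscriptional regulatory element (annotated as two WPRE fragments) that boosts transcript expression while saving packaging space, and by the bovine growth hormone polyadenylation signal. Expression does not depend on a recombinase, and the stated purpose is direct SYFP2 expression in astrocytes after viral delivery.
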