Features (pLannotate 1.2.2; 14 found; start..end, strand, type, name):
     12..39      +  repeat_region  AAV2 ITR (fragment): inverted terminal repeat of adeno-associated virus serotype 2 inverted
     68..95      +  repeat_region  AAV2 ITR (fragment): inverted terminal repeat of adeno-associated virus serotype 2 inverted
    557..1273    +  CDS            SYFP2: SYFP2 is a basic (constitutively fluorescent) yellow fluorescent protein published in 2006, derived from Aequorea victoria. It is reported to be a very rapidly-maturing monomer with moderate acid sensitivity.
   1313..1470    +  misc_feature   WPRE (fragment): woodchuck hepatitis virus posttranscriptional regulatory element
   1476..1556    +  misc_feature   WPRE (fragment): woodchuck hepatitis virus posttranscriptional regulatory element
   1573..1684    +  polyA_signal   bGH poly(A) signal: bovine growth hormone polyadenylation signal
   1802..1942    +  repeat_region  AAV2 ITR: inverted terminal repeat of adeno-associated virus serotype 2 inverted
   1947..1998    -  misc_feature   bom (fragment): basis of mobility region from pBR322
   2017..2472    +  rep_origin     f1 ori (sequence partly withheld): f1 bacteriophage origin of replication; arrow indicates direction of (+) strand synthesis
   2473..2522    -  misc_feature   bom (fragment): basis of mobility region from pBR322
   2624..2659    -  CDS            rop (fragment): Rop protein, which maintains plasmids at low copy number; rop
   2754..2858    +  promoter       AmpR promoter: bla
   2859..3719    +  CDS            AmpR: β-lactamase; bla; confers resistance to ampicillin, carbenicillin, and related antibiotics
   3890..4478    +  rep_origin     ori: high-copy-number ColE1/pMB1/pBR322/pUC origin of replication
>Addgene plasmid #208127 | AiP12082 - pAAV-AiE0371m-minBglobin-SYFP2-WPRE3-BGHpA (Alias: CN2082) | addgene full sequence | sequence record 410526 | Addgene NGS Result
CCTGCAGGCAGCTGCGCGCTCGCTCGCTCACTGAGGCCGCCCGGGCGTCGGGCGACCTTTGGTCGCCCGG
CCTCAGTGAGCGAGCGAGCGCGCAGAGAGGGAGTGGCCAACTCCATCACTAGGGGTTCCTGCGGCCGCAC
GCGTATTCAGGACCAGGGCCACAGCTGCTGCCTCTTTCCCCTCCAGCCATGGTCTGAGCTCTGAGAATTC
TAGATGGGCCATGGCAGTGAGCTTGGGAAAGATTGCCAGGAAGACGCTGAGACCTGGCTCCCAGGAGAGA
GGTGTGAGGCACTGGCTGGAAGCCCAGTGCCTGGCTGCCCTGGTTTCCTGGGGCCCAGACATGCGTGATT
AGTCCACAGCAAAAGCCTGGCCAGAAGTCAGAGGGGGAGGGGAAGGCAGGGGGAGGATGCTCTGAGTTTG
GCAGGGAGAGACCAAAACAGAGTGGGGCTGGGATGAGGAGCTCGGGCTGGGCATAAAAGTCAGGGCAGAG
CCATCTATTGCTTACATTTGCTTCTGGGATCCAGATCTTTCGAAGCTAGCGCTACCGGTCGCCACCATGG
TGAGCAAGGGCGAGGAGCTGTTCACCGGGGTGGTGCCCATCCTGGTCGAGCTGGACGGCGACGTAAACGG
CCACAAGTTCAGCGTGTCCGGCGAGGGCGAGGGCGATGCCACCTACGGCAAGCTGACCCTGAAGCTGATC
TGCACCACCGGCAAGCTGCCCGTGCCCTGGCCCACCCTCGTGACCACCCTGGGCTACGGCGTGCAGTGCT
TCGCCCGCTACCCCGACCACATGAAGCAGCACGACTTCTTCAAGTCCGCCATGCCCGAAGGCTACGTCCA
GGAGCGCACCATCTTCTTCAAGGACGACGGCAACTACAAGACCCGCGCCGAGGTGAAGTTCGAGGGCGAC
ACCCTGGTGAACCGCATCGAGCTGAAGGGCATCGACTTCAAGGAGGACGGCAACATCCTGGGGCACAAGC
TGGAGTACAACTACAACAGCCACAACGTCTATATCACCGCCGACAAGCAGAAGAACGGCATCAAGGCCAA
CTTCAAGATCCGCCACAACATCGAGGACGGCGGCGTGCAGCTCGCCGACCACTACCAGCAGAACACCCCC
ATCGGCGACGGCCCCGTGCTGCTGCCCGACAACCACTACCTGAGCTACCAGTCCAAGCTGAGCAAAGACC
CCAACGAGAAGCGCGATCACATGGTCCTGCTGGAGTTCGTGACCGCCGCCGGGATCACTCTCGGCATGGA
CGAGCTGTACAAGTAAGTCGACGGCGCGCCGCGGCCGCGAATTCGATATCATAATCAACCTCTGGATTAC
AAAATTTGTGAAAGATTGACTGGTATTCTTAACTATGTTGCTCCTTTTACGCTATGTGGATACGCTGCTT
TAATGCCTTTGTATCATGCTATTGCTTCCCGTATGGCTTTCATTTTCTCCTCCTTGTATAAATCCTGGTT
AGTTCTTGCCACGGCGGAACTCATCGCCGCCTGCCTTGCCCGCTGCTGGACAGGGGCTCGGCTGTTGGGC
ACTGACAATTCCGTGGCTCGAGAGATCTTCGACTGTGCCTTCTAGTTGCCAGCCATCTGTTGTTTGCCCC
TCCCCCGTGCCTTCCTTGACCCTGGAAGGTGCCACTCCCACTGTCCTTTCCTAATAAAATGAGGAAATTG
CATCGCATTGTCTGAGTAGGTGTCATTCTATTCTGGGGGGTGGGGTGGGGCAGGACAGCAAGGGGGAGGA
TTGGGAAGACAATAGCAGGCATGAGATCTCACGTGCGGACCGAGCGGCCGCAGGAACCCCTAGTGATGGA
GTTGGCCACTCCCTCTCTGCGCGCTCGCTCGCTCACTGAGGCCGGGCGACCAAAGGTCGCCCGACGCCCG
GGCTTTGCCCGGGCGGCCTCAGTGAGCGAGCGAGCGCGCAGCTGCCTGCAGGGGCGCCTGATGCGGTATT
TTCTCCTTACGCATCTGTGCGGTATTTCACACCGCATA
[95 nt withheld, positions 1999-2093]
T
[46 nt withheld, positions 2095-2140]
C
[141 nt withheld, positions 2142-2282]
CCTTTGACGTTGGAGTCCACGTTCTTT
[37 nt withheld, positions 2310-2346]
ACTCTATCTCGGGCTATTCTTTTGATTTATAAGGGATTTTGCCGATTTCGGTCTATTGGTTAAAAAATGA
GCTGATTTAACAAAAATTTAACGCGAATTTTAACAAAATATTAACGTTTACAATTTTATGGTGCACTCTC
AGTACAATCTGCTCTGATGCCGCATAGTTAAGCCAGCCCCGACACCCGCCAACACCCGCTGACGCGCCCT
GACGGGCTTGTCTGCTCCCGGCATCCGCTTACAGACAAGCTGTGACCGTCTCCGGGAGCTGCATGTGTCA
GAGGTTTTCACCGTCATCACCGAAACGCGCGAGACGAAAGGGCCTCGTGATACGCCTATTTTTATAGGTT
AATGTCATGATAATAATGGTTTCTTAGACGTCAGGTGGCACTTTTCGGGGAAATGTGCGCGGAACCCCTA
TTTGTTTATTTTTCTAAATACATTCAAATATGTATCCGCTCATGAGACAATAACCCTGATAAATGCTTCA
ATAATATTGAAAAAGGAAGAGTATGAGTATTCAACATTTCCGTGTCGCCCTTATTCCCTTTTTTGCGGCA
TTTTGCCTTCCTGTTTTTGCTCACCCAGAAACGCTGGTGAAAGTAAAAGATGCTGAAGATCAGTTGGGTG
CACGAGTGGGTTACATCGAACTGGATCTCAACAGCGGTAAGATCCTTGAGAGTTTTCGCCCCGAAGAACG
TTTTCCAATGATGAGCACTTTTAAAGTTCTGCTATGTGGCGCGGTATTATCCCGTATTGACGCCGGGCAA
GAGCAACTCGGTCGCCGCATACACTATTCTCAGAATGACTTGGTTGAGTACTCACCAGTCACAGAAAAGC
ATCTTACGGATGGCATGACAGTAAGAGAATTATGCAGTGCTGCCATAACCATGAGTGATAACACTGCGGC
CAACTTACTTCTGACAACGATCGGAGGACCGAAGGAGCTAACCGCTTTTTTGCACAACATGGGGGATCAT
GTAACTCGCCTTGATCGTTGGGAACCGGAGCTGAATGAAGCCATACCAAACGACGAGCGTGACACCACGA
TGCCTGTAGCAATGGCAACAACGTTGCGCAAACTATTAACTGGCGAACTACTTACTCTAGCTTCCCGGCA
ACAATTAATAGACTGGATGGAGGCGGATAAAGTTGCAGGACCACTTCTGCGCTCGGCCCTTCCGGCTGGC
TGGTTTATTGCTGATAAATCTGGAGCCGGTGAGCGTGGGTCTCGCGGTATCATTGCAGCACTGGGGCCAG
ATGGTAAGCCCTCCCGTATCGTAGTTATCTACACGACGGGGAGTCAGGCAACTATGGATGAACGAAATAG
ACAGATCGCTGAGATAGGTGCCTCACTGATTAAGCATTGGTAACTGTCAGACCAAGTTTACTCATATATA
CTTTAGATTGATTTAAAACTTCATTTTTAATTTAAAAGGATCTAGGTGAAGATCCTTTTTGATAATCTCA
TGACCAAAATCCCTTAACGTGAGTTTTCGTTCCACTGAGCGTCAGACCCCGTAGAAAAGATCAAAGGATC
TTCTTGAGATCCTTTTTTTCTGCGCGTAATCTGCTGCTTGCAAACAAAAAAACCACCGCTACCAGCGGTG
GTTTGTTTGCCGGATCAAGAGCTACCAACTCTTTTTCCGAAGGTAACTGGCTTCAGCAGAGCGCAGATAC
CAAATACTGTTCTTCTAGTGTAGCCGTAGTTAGGCCACCACTTCAAGAACTCTGTAGCACCGCCTACATA
CCTCGCTCTGCTAATCCTGTTACCAGTGGCTGCTGCCAGTGGCGATAAGTCGTGTCTTACCGGGTTGGAC
TCAAGACGATAGTTACCGGATAAGGCGCAGCGGTCGGGCTGAACGGGGGGTTCGTGCACACAGCCCAGCT
TGGAGCGAACGACCTACACCGAACTGAGATACCTACAGCGTGAGCTATGAGAAAGCGCCACGCTTCCCGA
AGGGAGAAAGGCGGACAGGTATCCGGTAAGCGGCAGGGTCGGAACAGGAGAGCGCACGAGGGAGCTTCCA
GGGGGAAACGCCTGGTATCTTTATAGTCCTGTCGGGTTTCGCCACCTCTGACTTGAGCGTCGATTTTTGT
GATGCTCGTCAGGGGGGCGGAGCCTATGGAAAAACGCCAGCAACGCGGCCTTTTTACGGTTCCTGGCCTT
TTGCTGGCCTTTTGCTCACATGT
